Addgene plasmid #60623: LV-TRE-Empty-T2A-dsRedExpress2
Purpose: Expresses dsRedExpress2 in response to doxycycline
Depositing lab: Charles Gersbach. Depositing organization: Duke University. Publication: Enhanced MyoD-Induced Transdifferentiation to a Myogenic Lineage by Fusion to a Potent Transactivation Domain. Kabadi AM, Thakore PI, Vockely CM, Ousterout DG, Gibson TM, Guilak F, Reddy TE, Gersbach CA. ACS Synth Biol. 2014 Dec 10. 10.1021/sb500322u PubMed 25494287.
Backbone
  Vector backbone: pRRL
  Backbone size w/o insert (bp): 10000
  Total vector size (bp): 10000
  Vector type: Lentiviral
  Selectable markers: Puromycin
Growth in bacteria
  Bacterial resistance: Ampicillin, 100 μg/mL
  Growth temperature: 37°C
  Growth strain: Stbl3
  Copy number: Unknown
Gene/Insert
  Gene/Insert name: Empty
  Promoter: TRE
  Cloning method: Unknown
  Sequencing primers: 5′ tacggtgggaggcctatataagca; 3′ TCTGGGTGCCCTCGTAGGGCTT
Terms and licenses: Academic/Nonprofit Terms; Industry Terms: Not Available to Industry
How to cite: LV-TRE-Empty-T2A-dsRedExpress2 was a gift from Charles Gersbach (Addgene plasmid # 60623 ; http://n2t.net/addgene:60623 ; RRID:Addgene_60623)
