[The description below was written by a language model from this plasmid's Addgene catalogue record and pLannotate feature annotations shown in this document.]
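Description:
LV-TRE-Empty-T2A-dsRedExpress2 is a self-inactivating, third-generation-style HIV-1 lentiviral transfer plasmid built on the pRRL backbone, about 10 kb in total. It is an all-in-one doxycycline-inducible (Tet-On) vector that carries no gene of interest. For propagation in E. coli it has a high-copy ColE1/pUC-type origin and an ampicillin resistance gene. An f1 origin, an SV40 origin and poly(A) signal, and remnants of lac and phage promoter elements are also present in the backbone. The viral portion consists of an RSV promoter driving a truncated 5' LTR, the Ψ packaging signal with a gag fragment, the RRE, the cPPT/CTS, a WPRE and a U3-deleted 3' LTR. Genomic RNA production is therefore Tat-independent, and the integrated provirus lacks LTR promoter activity.

Two expression units sit between the LTRs. The first is a tetracycline response element with seven tetO repeats joined to a minimal CMV promoter. This is followed by cloning-site remnants and the DsRed-Express2 coding sequence. The name indicates a T2A peptide ahead of the reporter, although T2A is not annotated separately in the feature table. The layout implies that an open reading frame placed upstream would be co-translated with the fluorescent protein and separated from it by the T2A. The second unit uses the constitutive human PGK promoter to express rtTA-Advanced, followed by an EMCV IRES and puromycin N-acetyltransferase. Transduced cells can thus be selected with puromycin and already supply the transactivator, which binds the TRE only when doxycycline is present. In its empty form the construct expresses only DsRed-Express2 on induction. This makes it suitable as a reporter-only control or parental vector for matched transgene-bearing versions, such as those in the associated study of MyoD-driven myogenic transdifferentiation.
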