Features (pLannotate 1.2.2; 32 found; start..end, strand, type, name):
     39..627     +  misc_feature   WPRE: woodchuck hepatitis virus posttranscriptional regulatory element
    644..712     +  CDS            nef (fragment): NEF_HV1Z2 - Experimental evidence at protein level: Swiss-Prot protein existence level 1. Extracellular Nef protein targets CD4(+) T-lymphocytes for apoptosis by interacting with CXCR4 surface receptors. From Human immunodeficiency virus type 1 group M subtype D (isolate Z2/CDC-Z34) (HIV-1).
    714..947     +  LTR            3' LTR (ΔU3): self-inactivating 3' long terminal repeat (LTR) from HIV-1
   1019..1140    +  polyA_signal   SV40 poly(A) signal: SV40 polyadenylation signal
   1159..1294    +  rep_origin     SV40 ori: SV40 origin of replication
   1327..1345    -  promoter       T7 promoter: promoter for bacteriophage T7 RNA polymerase
   1353..1508    +  CDS            lacZα (fragment): LacZα fragment of β-galactosidase; lacZ fragment
   1516..1971    +  rep_origin     f1 ori (sequence partly withheld): f1 bacteriophage origin of replication; arrow indicates direction of (+) strand synthesis
   2000..2104    +  promoter       AmpR promoter: bla
   2105..2965    +  CDS            AmpR: β-lactamase; bla; confers resistance to ampicillin, carbenicillin, and related antibiotics
   3136..3724    +  rep_origin     ori: high-copy-number ColE1/pMB1/pBR322/pUC origin of replication
   3907..3999    +  CDS            lacI (fragment): lac repressor; lacI; The lac repressor binds to the lac operator to inhibit transcription in E. coli. This inhibition can be relieved by adding lactose or isopropyl-β-D-thiogalactopyranoside (IPTG).
   4012..4033    +  protein_bind   CAP binding site: CAP binding activates transcription in the presence of cAMP. E. coli catabolite activator protein
   4048..4078    +  promoter       lac promoter: promoter for the E. coli lac operon
   4086..4102    +  protein_bind   lac operator: The lac repressor binds to the lac operator to inhibit transcription in E. coli. This inhibition can be relieved by adding lactose or isopropyl-β-D-thiogalactopyranoside (IPTG). lac repressor encoded by lacI
   4147..4165    +  promoter       T3 promoter: promoter for bacteriophage T3 RNA polymerase
   4193..4414    +  promoter       RSV promoter: Rous sarcoma virus enhancer/promoter
   4421..4601    +  LTR            5' LTR (truncated): truncated 5' long terminal repeat (LTR) from HIV-1
   4645..4770    +  misc_feature   HIV-1 Ψ: packaging signal of human immunodeficiency virus type 1
   4754..5117    +  CDS            HIV-1 gag (fragment): gag protein from human immunodeficiency virus 1; gag
   5212..5548    +  ncRNA          RRE: Accession: RF00036 - HIV Rev response element
   5873..5973    +  CDS            Rev (fragment): human immunodeficiency virus 1 (HIV-1) Rev protein; rev; enhances nuclear export of unspliced and incompletely spliced viral mRNAs
   5992..6109    +  misc_feature   cPPT/CTS: central polypurine tract and central termination sequence of HIV-1
   6142..6412    +  protein_bind   tetracycline response element: contains seven copies of the tetracycline operator tetO tetracycline repressor TetR
   6423..6440    +  misc_feature   MCS (fragment): pUC18/19 multiple cloning site
   6445..6483    +  promoter       minimal CMV promoter: human cytomegalovirus (CMV) immediate early promoter
   6577..6608    +  misc_feature   MCS (fragment): pUC18/19 multiple cloning site
   6688..7362    +  CDS            DsRed-Express2: DsRed-Express2 is a basic (constitutively fluorescent) orange fluorescent protein published in 2008, derived from Discosoma sp.. It is reported to be a rapidly-maturing protein.
   7453..7963    +  promoter       hPGK promoter: human phosphoglycerate kinase 1 promoter
   8002..8748    +  CDS            rtTA-Advanced: improved tetracycline-controlled transactivator In the Tet-On® system, rtTA-Advanced binds to the Tet-responsive element and stimulates transcription only in the presence of tetracycline or doxycycline.
   8904..9366    +  misc_feature   IRES: internal ribosome entry site (IRES) of the encephalomyocarditis virus (EMCV)
   9380..9979    +  CDS            PuroR: puromycin N-acetyltransferase; pac from Streptomyces alboniger; confers resistance to puromycin
>Addgene plasmid #60623 | LV-TRE-Empty-T2A-dsRedExpress2 | depositor full sequence | sequence record 97410 | LV-TRE-Empty-T2A-dsRedExpress2 sequence 10000 bps
CTAGCTTCTGCAGCACGTGTCTAGAAACGCTGGTCGACAATCAACCTCTGGATTACAAAATTTGTGAAAG
ATTGACTGGTATTCTTAACTATGTTGCTCCTTTTACGCTATGTGGATACGCTGCTTTAATGCCTTTGTAT
CATGCTATTGCTTCCCGTATGGCTTTCATTTTCTCCTCCTTGTATAAATCCTGGTTGCTGTCTCTTTATG
AGGAGTTGTGGCCCGTTGTCAGGCAACGTGGCGTGGTGTGCACTGTGTTTGCTGACGCAACCCCCACTGG
TTGGGGCATTGCCACCACCTGTCAGCTCCTTTCCGGGACTTTCGCTTTCCCCCTCCCTATTGCCACGGCG
GAACTCATCGCCGCCTGCCTTGCCCGCTGCTGGACAGGGGCTCGGCTGTTGGGCACTGACAATTCCGTGG
TGTTGTCGGGGAAGCTGACGTCCTTTCCATGGCTGCTCGCCTGTGTTGCCACCTGGATTCTGCGCGGGAC
GTCCTTCTGCTACGTCCCTTCGGCCCTCAATCCAGCGGACCTTCCTTCCCGCGGCCTGCTGCCGGCTCTG
CGGCCTCTTCCGCGTCTTCGCCTTCGCCCTCAGACGAGTCGGATCTCCCTTTGGGCCGCCTCCCCGCCTG
GAATTCGAGCTCGGTACCTTTAAGACCAATGACTTACAAGGCAGCTGTAGATCTTAGCCACTTTTTAAAA
GAAAAGGGGGGACTGGAAGGGCTAATTCACTCCCAACGAAGACAAGATCTGCTTTTTGCTTGTACTGGGT
CTCTCTGGTTAGACCAGATCTGAGCCTGGGAGCTCTCTGGCTAACTAGGGAACCCACTGCTTAAGCCTCA
ATAAAGCTTGCCTTGAGTGCTTCAAGTAGTGTGTGCCCGTCTGTTGTGTGACTCTGGTAACTAGAGATCC
CTCAGACCCTTTTAGTCAGTGTGGAAAATCTCTAGCAGTAGTAGTTCATGTCATCTTATTATTCAGTATT
TATAACTTGCAAAGAAATGAATATCAGAGAGTGAGAGGAACTTGTTTATTGCAGCTTATAATGGTTACAA
ATAAAGCAATAGCATCACAAATTTCACAAATAAAGCATTTTTTTCACTGCATTCTAGTTGTGGTTTGTCC
AAACTCATCAATGTATCTTATCATGTCTGGCTCTAGCTATCCCGCCCCTAACTCCGCCCAGTTCCGCCCA
TTCTCCGCCCCATGGCTGACTAATTTTTTTTATTTATGCAGAGGCCGAGGCCGCCTCGGCCTCTGAGCTA
TTCCAGAAGTAGTGAGGAGGCTTTTTTGGAGGCCTAGGCTTTTGCGTCGAGACGTACCCAATTCGCCCTA
TAGTGAGTCGTATTACGCGCGCTCACTGGCCGTCGTTTTACAACGTCGTGACTGGGAAAACCCTGGCGTT
ACCCAACTTAATCGCCTTGCAGCACATCCCCCTTTCGCCAGCTGGCGTAATAGCGAAGAGGCCCGCACCG
ATCGCCCTTCCCAACAGTTGCGCAGCCTGAATGGCGAATGGCGCG
[124 nt withheld, positions 1516-1639]
C
[91 nt withheld, positions 1641-1731]
A
[49 nt withheld, positions 1733-1781]
CCTTTGACGTTGGAGTCCACGTTCTTT
[37 nt withheld, positions 1809-1845]
ACCCTATCTCGGTCTATTCTTTTGATTTATAAGGGATTTTGCCGATTTCGGCCTATTGGTTAAAAAATGA
GCTGATTTAACAAAAATTTAACGCGAATTTTAACAAAATATTAACGTTTACAATTTCCCAGGTGGCACTT
TTCGGGGAAATGTGCGCGGAACCCCTATTTGTTTATTTTTCTAAATACATTCAAATATGTATCCGCTCAT
GAGACAATAACCCTGATAAATGCTTCAATAATATTGAAAAAGGAAGAGTATGAGTATTCAACATTTCCGT
GTCGCCCTTATTCCCTTTTTTGCGGCATTTTGCCTTCCTGTTTTTGCTCACCCAGAAACGCTGGTGAAAG
TAAAAGATGCTGAAGATCAGTTGGGTGCACGAGTGGGTTACATCGAACTGGATCTCAACAGCGGTAAGAT
CCTTGAGAGTTTTCGCCCCGAAGAACGTTTTCCAATGATGAGCACTTTTAAAGTTCTGCTATGTGGCGCG
GTATTATCCCGTATTGACGCCGGGCAAGAGCAACTCGGTCGCCGCATACACTATTCTCAGAATGACTTGG
TTGAGTACTCACCAGTCACAGAAAAGCATCTTACGGATGGCATGACAGTAAGAGAATTATGCAGTGCTGC
CATAACCATGAGTGATAACACTGCGGCCAACTTACTTCTGACAACGATCGGAGGACCGAAGGAGCTAACC
GCTTTTTTGCACAACATGGGGGATCATGTAACTCGCCTTGATCGTTGGGAACCGGAGCTGAATGAAGCCA
TACCAAACGACGAGCGTGACACCACGATGCCTGTAGCAATGGCAACAACGTTGCGCAAACTATTAACTGG
CGAACTACTTACTCTAGCTTCCCGGCAACAATTAATAGACTGGATGGAGGCGGATAAAGTTGCAGGACCA
CTTCTGCGCTCGGCCCTTCCGGCTGGCTGGTTTATTGCTGATAAATCTGGAGCCGGTGAGCGTGGGTCTC
GCGGTATCATTGCAGCACTGGGGCCAGATGGTAAGCCCTCCCGTATCGTAGTTATCTACACGACGGGGAG
TCAGGCAACTATGGATGAACGAAATAGACAGATCGCTGAGATAGGTGCCTCACTGATTAAGCATTGGTAA
CTGTCAGACCAAGTTTACTCATATATACTTTAGATTGATTTAAAACTTCATTTTTAATTTAAAAGGATCT
AGGTGAAGATCCTTTTTGATAATCTCATGACCAAAATCCCTTAACGTGAGTTTTCGTTCCACTGAGCGTC
AGACCCCGTAGAAAAGATCAAAGGATCTTCTTGAGATCCTTTTTTTCTGCGCGTAATCTGCTGCTTGCAA
ACAAAAAAACCACCGCTACCAGCGGTGGTTTGTTTGCCGGATCAAGAGCTACCAACTCTTTTTCCGAAGG
TAACTGGCTTCAGCAGAGCGCAGATACCAAATACTGTCCTTCTAGTGTAGCCGTAGTTAGGCCACCACTT
CAAGAACTCTGTAGCACCGCCTACATACCTCGCTCTGCTAATCCTGTTACCAGTGGCTGCTGCCAGTGGC
GATAAGTCGTGTCTTACCGGGTTGGACTCAAGACGATAGTTACCGGATAAGGCGCAGCGGTCGGGCTGAA
CGGGGGGTTCGTGCACACAGCCCAGCTTGGAGCGAACGACCTACACCGAACTGAGATACCTACAGCGTGA
GCTATGAGAAAGCGCCACGCTTCCCGAAGGGAGAAAGGCGGACAGGTATCCGGTAAGCGGCAGGGTCGGA
ACAGGAGAGCGCACGAGGGAGCTTCCAGGGGGAAACGCCTGGTATCTTTATAGTCCTGTCGGGTTTCGCC
ACCTCTGACTTGAGCGTCGATTTTTGTGATGCTCGTCAGGGGGGCGGAGCCTATGGAAAAACGCCAGCAA
CGCGGCCTTTTTACGGTTCCTGGCCTTTTGCTGGCCTTTTGCTCACATGTTCTTTCCTGCGTTATCCCCT
GATTCTGTGGATAACCGTATTACCGCCTTTGAGTGAGCTGATACCGCTCGCCGCAGCCGAACGACCGAGC
GCAGCGAGTCAGTGAGCGAGGAAGCGGAAGAGCGCCCAATACGCAAACCGCCTCTCCCCGCGCGTTGGCC
GATTCATTAATGCAGCTGGCACGACAGGTTTCCCGACTGGAAAGCGGGCAGTGAGCGCAACGCAATTAAT
GTGAGTTAGCTCACTCATTAGGCACCCCAGGCTTTACACTTTATGCTTCCGGCTCGTATGTTGTGTGGAA
TTGTGAGCGGATAACAATTTCACACAGGAAACAGCTATGACCATGATTACGCCAAGCGCGCAATTAACCC
TCACTAAAGGGAACAAAAGCTGGAGCTGCAAGCTTAATGTAGTCTTATGCAATACTCTTGTAGTCTTGCA
ACATGGTAACGATGAGTTAGCAACATGCCTTACAAGGAGAGAAAAAGCACCGTGCATGCCGATTGGTGGA
AGTAAGGTGGTACGATCGTGCCTTATTAGGAAGGCAACAGACGGGTCTGACATGGATTGGACGAACCACT
GAATTGCCGCATTGCAGAGATATTGTATTTAAGTGCCTAGCTCGATACAATAAACGGGTCTCTCTGGTTA
GACCAGATCTGAGCCTGGGAGCTCTCTGGCTAACTAGGGAACCCACTGCTTAAGCCTCAATAAAGCTTGC
CTTGAGTGCTTCAAGTAGTGTGTGCCCGTCTGTTGTGTGACTCTGGTAACTAGAGATCCCTCAGACCCTT
TTAGTCAGTGTGGAAAATCTCTAGCAGTGGCGCCCGAACAGGGACCTGAAAGCGAAAGGGAAACCAGAGC
TCTCTCGACGCAGGACTCGGCTTGCTGAAGCGCGCACGGCAAGAGGCGAGGGGCGGCGACTGGTGAGTAC
GCCAAAAATTTTGACTAGCGGAGGCTAGAAGGAGAGAGATGGGTGCGAGAGCGTCAGTATTAAGCGGGGG
AGAATTAGATCGCGATGGGAAAAAATTCGGTTAAGGCCAGGGGGAAAGAAAAAATATAAATTAAAACATA
TAGTATGGGCAAGCAGGGAGCTAGAACGATTCGCAGTTAATCCTGGCCTGTTAGAAACATCAGAAGGCTG
TAGACAAATACTGGGACAGCTACAACCATCCCTTCAGACAGGATCAGAAGAACTTAGATCATTATATAAT
ACAGTAGCAACCCTCTATTGTGTGCATCAAAGGATAGAGATAAAAGACACCAAGGAAGCTTTAGACAAGA
TAGAGGAAGAGCAAAACAAAAGTAAGACCACCGCACAGCAAGCGGCCGCTGATCTTCAGACCTGGAGGAG
GAGATATGAGGGACAATTGGAGAAGTGAATTATATAAATATAAAGTAGTAAAAATTGAACCATTAGGAGT
AGCACCCACCAAGGCAAAGAGAAGAGTGGTGCAGAGAGAAAAAAGAGCAGTGGGAATAGGAGCTTTGTTC
CTTGGGTTCTTGGGAGCAGCAGGAAGCACTATGGGCGCAGCCTCAATGACGCTGACGGTACAGGCCAGAC
AATTATTGTCTGGTATAGTGCAGCAGCAGAACAATTTGCTGAGGGCTATTGAGGCGCAACAGCATCTGTT
GCAACTCACAGTCTGGGGCATCAAGCAGCTCCAGGCAAGAATCCTGGCTGTGGAAAGATACCTAAAGGAT
CAACAGCTCCTGGGGATTTGGGGTTGCTCTGGAAAACTCATTTGCACCACTGCTGTGCCTTGGAATGCTA
GTTGGAGTAATAAATCTCTGGAACAGATTTGGAATCACACGACCTGGATGGAGTGGGACAGAGAAATTAA
CAATTACACAAGCTTAATACACTCCTTAATTGAAGAATCGCAAAACCAGCAAGAAAAGAATGAACAAGAA
TTATTGGAATTAGATAAATGGGCAAGTTTGTGGAATTGGTTTAACATAACAAATTGGCTGTGGTATATAA
AATTATTCATAATGATAGTAGGAGGCTTGGTAGGTTTAAGAATAGTTTTTGCTGTACTTTCTATAGTGAA
TAGAGTTAGGCAGGGATATTCACCATTATCGTTTCAGACCCACCTCCCAACCCCGAGGGGACCCGACAGG
CCCGAAGGAATAGAAGAAGAAGGTGGAGAGAGAGACAGAGACAGATCCATTCGATTAGTGAACGGATCTC
GACGGTATCGGTTAACTTTTAAAAGAAAAGGGGGGATTGGGGGGTACAGTGCAGGGGAAAGAATAGTAGA
CATAATAGCAACAGACATACAAACTAAAGAATTACAAAAACAAATTACAAAAATTCAAAATTTTATCGAT
CACGAGACTAGCCTCGAGTTTACCACTCCCTATCAGTGATAGAGAAAAGTGAAAGTCGAGTTTACCACTC
CCTATCAGTGATAGAGAAAAGTGAAAGTCGAGTTTACCACTCCCTATCAGTGATAGAGAAAAGTGAAAGT
CGAGTTTACCACTCCCTATCAGTGATAGAGAAAAGTGAAAGTCGAGTTTACCACTCCCTATCAGTGATAG
AGAAAAGTGAAAGTCGAGTTTACCACTCCCTATCAGTGATAGAGAAAAGTGAAAGTCGAGTTTACCACTC
CCTATCAGTGATAGAGAAAAGTGAAAGTCGAGCTCGGTACCCGGGTCGAGGTAGGCGTGTACGGTGGGAG
GCCTATATAAGCAGAGCTCGTTTAGTGAACCGTCAGATCGCCTGGAGACGCCATCCACGCTGTTTTGACC
TCCATAGAAGACACCGGGACCGATCCAGCCTCCGCGGCCCCGAATTCGAGCTCGGTACCCGGGGATCCTC
TAGTCAGCTGACGCGTTTGGTTATGCATGAGGGCAGAGGAAGTCTTCTAACATGCGGTGACGTGGAGGAG
AATCCCGGCCCTATGGATAGCACTGAGAACGTCATCAAGCCCTTCATGCGCTTCAAGGTGCACATGGAGG
GCTCCGTGAACGGCCACGAGTTCGAGATCGAGGGCGAGGGCGAGGGCAAGCCCTACGAGGGCACCCAGAC
CGCCAAGCTGCAGGTGACCAAGGGCGGCCCCCTGCCCTTCGCCTGGGACATCCTGTCCCCCCAGTTCCAG
TACGGCTCCAAGGTGTACGTGAAGCACCCCGCCGACATCCCCGACTACAAGAAGCTGTCCTTCCCCGAGG
GCTTCAAGTGGGAGCGCGTGATGAACTTCGAGGACGGCGGCGTGGTGACCGTGACCCAGGACTCCTCCCT
GCAGGACGGCACCTTCATCTACCACGTGAAGTTCATCGGCGTGAACTTCCCCTCCGACGGCCCCGTAATG
CAGAAGAAGACTCTGGGCTGGGAGCCCTCCACCGAGCGCCTGTACCCCCGCGACGGCGTGCTGAAGGGCG
AGATCCACAAGGCGCTGAAGCTGAAGGGCGGCGGCCACTACCTGGTGGAGTTCAAGTCAATCTACATGGC
CAAGAAGCCCGTGAAGCTGCCCGGCTACTACTACGTGGACTCCAAGCTGGACATCACCTCCCACAACGAG
GACTACACCGTGGTGGAGCAGTACGAGCGCGCCGAGGCCCGCCACCACCTGTTCCAGACTCACGGTATGG
ACGAATTGTACAAGCACGACGAATTGTAAGCTAGCGCGGCCGCATCGATAAGCTTGTGGACGATATCGAA
TTCGCACGGGGTTGGGGTTGCGCCTTTTCCAAGGCAGCCCTGGGTTTGCGCAGGGACGCGGCTGCTCTGG
GCGTGGTTCCGGGAAACGCAGCGGCGCCGACCCTGGGTCTCGCACATTCTTCACGTCCGTTCGCAGCGTC
ACCCGGATCTTCGCCGCTACCCTTGTGGGCCCCCCGGCGACGCTTCCTGCTCCGCCCCTAAGTCGGGAAG
GTTCCTTGCGGTTCGCGGCGTGCCGGACGTGACAAACGGAAGCCGCACGTCTCACTAGTACCCTCGCAGA
CGGACAGCGCCAGGGAGCAATGGCAGCGCGCCGACCGCGATGGGCTGTGGCCAATAGCGGCTGCTCAGCG
GGGCGCGCCGAGAGCAGCGGCCGGGAAGGGGCGGTGCGGGAGGCGGGGTGTGGGGCGGTAGTGTGGGCCC
TGTTCCTGCCCGCGCGGTGTTCCGCATTCTGCAAGCCTCCGGAGCGCACGTCGGCAGTCGGCTCCCTCGT
TGACCGAATCACCGACCTCTCTCCCCAGGGGGGATCCGTTTATCTGCAGAATTCGCCCTTGACGTCATGT
CTAGACTGGACAAGAGCAAAGTCATAAACGGCGCTCTGGAATTACTCAATGGAGTCGGTATCGAAGGCCT
GACGACAAGGAAACTCGCTCAAAAGCTGGGAGTTGAGCAGCCTACCCTGTACTGGCACGTGAAGAACAAG
CGGGCCCTGCTCGATGCCCTGCCAATCGAGATGCTGGACAGGCATCATACCCACTTCTGCCCCCTGGAAG
GCGAGTCATGGCAAGACTTTCTGCGGAACAACGCCAAGTCATTCCGCTGTGCTCTCCTCTCACATCGCGA
CGGGGCTAAAGTGCATCTCGGCACCCGCCCAACAGAGAAACAGTACGAAACCCTGGAAAATCAGCTCGCG
TTCCTGTGTCAGCAAGGCTTCTCCCTGGAGAACGCACTGTACGCTCTGTCCGCCGTGGGCCACTTTACAC
TGGGCTGCGTATTGGAGGAACAGGAGCATCAAGTAGCAAAAGAGGAAAGAGAGACACCTACCACCGATTC
TATGCCCCCACTTCTGAGACAAGCAATTGAGCTGTTCGACCGGCAGGGAGCCGAACCTGCCTTCCTTTTC
GGCCTGGAACTAATCATATGTGGCCTGGAGAAACAGCTAAAGTGCGAAAGCGGCGGGCCGGCCGACGCCC
TTGACGATTTTGACTTAGACATGCTCCCAGCCGATGCCCTTGACGACTTTGACCTTGATATGCTGCCTGC
TGACGCTCTTGACGATTTTGACCTTGACATGCTCCCCGGGTAACGGACCGGACGTCAAGGGCGAATTCCA
GCACACTGGGAATTCCGCCCCTCTCCCTCCCCCCCCCCTAACGTTACTGGCCGAAGCCGCTTGGAATAAG
GCCGGTGTGCGTTTGTCTATATGTTATTTTCCACCATATTGCCGTCTTTTGGCAATGTGAGGGCCCGGAA
ACCTGGCCCTGTCTTCTTGACGAGCATTCCTAGGGGTCTTTCCCCTCTCGCCAAAGGAATGCAAGGTCTG
TTGAATGTCGTGAAGGAAGCAGTTCCTCTGGAAGCTTCTTGAAGACAAACAACGTCTGTAGCGACCCTTT
GCAGGCAGCGGAACCCCCCACCTGGCGACAGGTGCCTCTGCGGCCAAAAGCCACGTGTATAAGATACACC
TGCAAAGGCGGCACAACCCCAGTGCCACGTTGTGAGTTGGATAGTTGTGGAAAGAGTCAAATGGCTCTCC
TCAAGCGTATTCAACAAGGGGCTGAAGGATGCCCAGAAGGTACCCCATTGTATGGGATCTGATCTGGGGC
CTCGGTGCACATGCTTTACATGTGTTTAGTCGAGGTTAAAAAAACGTCTAGGCCCCCCGAACCACGGGGA
CGTGGTTTTCCTTTGAAAAACACGATGATAATATGGCCACAACCATGACCGAGTACAAGCCCACGGTGCG
CCTCGCCACCCGCGACGACGTCCCCAGGGCCGTACGCACCCTCGCCGCCGCGTTCGCCGACTACCCCGCC
ACGCGCCACACCGTCGATCCGGACCGCCACATCGAGCGGGTCACCGAGCTGCAAGAACTCTTCCTCACGC
GCGTCGGGCTCGACATCGGCAAGGTGTGGGTCGCGGACGACGGCGCCGCGGTGGCGGTCTGGACCACGCC
GGAGAGCGTCGAAGCGGGGGCGGTGTTCGCCGAGATCGGCCCGCGCATGGCCGAGTTGAGCGGTTCCCGG
CTGGCCGCGCAGCAACAGATGGAAGGCCTCCTGGCGCCGCACCGGCCCAAGGAGCCCGCGTGGTTCCTGG
CCACCGTCGGCGTCTCGCCCGACCACCAGGGCAAGGGTCTGGGCAGCGCCGTCGTGCTCCCCGGAGTGGA
GGCGGCCGAGCGCGCCGGGGTGCCCGCCTTCCTGGAGACCTCCGCGCCCCGCAACCTCCCCTTCTACGAG
CGGCTCGGCTTCACCGTCACCGCCGACGTCGAGGTGCCCGAAGGACCGCGCACCTGGTGCATGACCCGCA
AGCCCGGTGCCTGACCAGCACACTGGCGGCCGTTA
