>Addgene plasmid #60623 | LV-TRE-Empty-T2A-dsRedExpress2 | addgene partial sequence | sequence record 98921 | LNCX 5'-AGCTCGTTTAGTGAACCGTCAGATC-3'
TCCATAGAAGACACCGGGACCGATCCAGCCTCCGCGGCCCCGAATTCGAGCTCGGTACCCGGGGATCCTC
TAGTCAGCTGACGCGTTTGGTTATGCATGAGGGCAGAGGAAGTCTTCTAACATGCGGTGACGTGGAGGAG
AATCCCGGCCCTATGGATAGCACTGAGAACGTCATCAAGCCCTTCATGCGCTTCAAGGTGCACATGGAGG
GCTCCGTGAACGGCCACGAGTTCGAGATCGAGGGCGAGGGCGAGGGCAAGCCCTACGAGGGCACCCAGAC
CGCCAAGCTGCAGGTGACCAAGGGCGGCCCCCTGCCCTTCGCCTGGGACATCCTGTCCCCCCAGTTCCAG
TACGGCTCCAAGGTGTACGTGAAGCACCCCGCCGACATCCCCGACTACAAGAAGCTGTCCTTCCCCGAGG
GCTTCAAGTGGGAGCGCGTGATGAACTTCGAGGACGGCGGCGTGGTGACCGTGACCCAAG
