>Addgene plasmid #60623 | LV-TRE-Empty-T2A-dsRedExpress2 | addgene partial sequence | sequence record 98923 | hPGK-F 5'-GTGTTCCGCATTCTGCAAG-3'
GAATCACCGACCTCTCTCCCCAGGGGGATCCGTTTATCTGCAGAATTCGCCCTTGACGTCATGTCTAGAC
TGGACAAGAGCAAAGTCATAAACGGCGCTCTGGAATTACTCAATGGAGTCGGTATCGAAGGCCTGACGAC
AAGGAAACTCGCTCAAAAGCTGGGAGTTGAGCAGCCTACCCTGTACTGGCACGTGAAGAACAAGCGGGCC
CTGCTCGATGCCCTGCCAATCGAGATGCTGGACAGGCATCATACCCACTTCTGCCCCCTGGAAGGCGAGT
CATGGCAAGACTTTCTGCGGAACAACGCCAAGTCATTCCGCTGTGCTCTCCTCTCACATCGCGACGGGGC
TAAAGTGCATCTCGGCACCCGCCCAACAGAGAAACAGTACG
