>Addgene plasmid #60623 | LV-TRE-Empty-T2A-dsRedExpress2 | addgene partial sequence | sequence record 99540 | pCDH-rev 5'-GCATTCCTTTGGCGAGAG-3'
TATGCCCCCACTTCTGAGACAAGCAATTGAGCTGTTCGCCCGGCAGGGAGCCGAACCTGCCTTCCTTTTC
GGCCTGGAACTAATCATATGTGGCCTGGAGAAACAGCTAAAGTGCGAAAGCGGCGGGCCGGCCGACGCCC
TTGACGATTTTGACTTAGACATGCTCCCAGCCGATGCCCTTGACGACTTTGACCTTGATATGCTGCCTGC
TGACGCTCTTGACGATTTTGACCTTGACATGCTCCCCGGGTAACGGACCGGACGTCAAGGGCGAATTCCA
GCACACTGGGAATTCCGCCCCTCCCCCCCCCCCCCCCCTAACGTTACTGGCCGAAGCCGCTTGGAATAAG
GCCGGTGTGCGTTTGTCTATATGTTATTTTCCACCATATTGCCGTCTTTTGGCAATGTGAGGGCCCGGAA
ACCTGG
