>Addgene plasmid #60623 | LV-TRE-Empty-T2A-dsRedExpress2 | addgene partial sequence | sequence record 99541 | pTYF-5 5'-GTAGACATAATAGCAACAGAC-3'
TTACAAAAATTCAAAATTTTATCGATCACGAGACTAGCCTCGAGTTTACCACTCCCTATCAGTGATAGAG
AAAAGTGAAAGTCGAGTTTACCACTCCCTATCAGTGATAGAGAAAAGTGAAAGTCGAGTTTACCACTCCC
TATCAGTGATAGAGAAAAGTGAAAGTCGAGTTTACCACTCCCTATCAGTGATAGAGAAAAGTGAAAGTCG
AGTTTACCACTCCCTATCAGTGATAGAGAAAAGTGAAAGTCGAGTTTACCACTCCCTATCAGTGATAGAG
AAAAGTGAAAGTCGAGTTTACCACTCCCTATCAGTGATAGAGAAAAGTGAAAGTCGAGCTCGGTACCCGG
GTCGAGGTAGGCGTGTACGGTGGGAGGCCTATATAAGCAGAGCTCGTTTAGTGAACCGTCAGATCGCCTG
GAGACGCCATCCACGCTGTTTTGACCTCCATAGAAGACACCGGGACCGATCCAGCCTCCGCGGCCCCGAA
TTCGAGCTCGGTACCCGGGGATCCTCTAGTCAGCTGACGCGTTTGGTTATGCATGAGGGCAGAGGAAGTC
TTCTAACATGCGGTGACGTGGAGGAGAATCCCGGCCCTATGGATAGCACTGAGAACGTCATCAAGCCCTT
CATGCGCTTCAAGGTGCACATGGAGGGCTCCGTGAACGGCCACGAGTTCGAGATCGAGGGCGAGGGCGAG
GGCAAGCCCTACGAGGGCACCCAGACCGCCAAGCTGCAGGTGACCAAGGGCGGCCCCCTGCCCTTCGCCT
GGGACATCCTGTCCCCCCAGTTCCAGTACGGCTCCAAGGTGTACGTGAAGCACCCCGCCGACATCCCCGA
CTACAAGAAGCTGTCCTT
